>Addgene plasmid #201792 | pAG416GAL-EYFP | addgene full sequence | sequence record 402623 | Addgene NGS Result
TTGAGATCCTTTTTTTCTGCGCGTAATCTGCTGCTTGCAAACAAAAAAACCACCGCTACCAGCGGTGGTT
TGTTTGCCGGATCAAGAGCTACCAACTCTTTTTCCGAAGGTAACTGGCTTCAGCAGAGCGCAGATACCAA
ATACTGTTCTTCTAGTGTAGCCGTAGTTAGGCCACCACTTCAAGAACTCTGTAGCACCGCCTACATACCT
CGCTCTGCTAATCCTGTTACCAGTGGCTGCTGCCAGTGGCGATAAGTCGTGTCTTACCGGGTTGGACTCA
AGACGATAGTTACCGGATAAGGCGCAGCGGTCGGGCTGAACGGGGGGTTCGTGCACACAGCCCAGCTTGG
AGCGAACGACCTACACCGAACTGAGATACCTACAGCGTGAGCTATGAGAAAGCGCCACGCTTCCCGAAGG
GAGAAAGGCGGACAGGTATCCGGTAAGCGGCAGGGTCGGAACAGGAGAGCGCACGAGGGAGCTTCCAGGG
GGAAACGCCTGGTATCTTTATAGTCCTGTCGGGTTTCGCCACCTCTGACTTGAGCGTCGATTTTTGTGAT
GCTCGTCAGGGGGGCGGAGCCTATGGAAAAACGCCAGCAACGCGGCCTTTTTACGGTTCCTGGCCTTTTG
CTGGCCTTTTGCTCACATGTTCTTTCCTGCGTTATCCCCTGATTCTGTGGATAACCGTATTACCGCCTTT
GAGTGAGCTGATACCGCTCGCCGCAGCCGAACGACCGAGCGCAGCGAGTCAGTGAGCGAGGAAGCGGAAG
AGCGCCCAATACGCAAACCGCCTCTCCCCGCGCGTTGGCCGATTCATTAATGCAGCTGGCACGACAGGTT
TCCCGACTGGAAAGCGGGCAGTGAGCGCAACGCAATTAATGTGAGTTAGCTCACTCATTAGGCACCCCAG
GCTTTACACTTTATGCTTCCGGCTCGTATGTTGTGTGGAATTGTGAGCGGATAACAATTTCACACAGGAA
ACAGCTATGACCATGATTACGCCAAGCGCGCAATTAACCCTCACTAAAGGGAACAAAAGCTGGAGCTCTA
GTACGGATTAGAAGCCGCCGAGCGGGTGACAGCCCTCCGAAGGAAGACTCTCCTCCGTGCGTCCTCGTCT
TCACCGGTCGCGTTCCTGAAACGCAGATGTGCCTCGCGCCGCACTGCTCCGAACAATAAAGATTCTACAA
TACTAGCTTTTATGGTTATGAAGAGGAAAAATTGGCAGTAACCTGGCCCCACAAACCTTCAAATGAACGA
ATCAAATTAACAACCATAGGATGATAATGCGATTAGTTTTTTAGCCTTATTTCTGGGGTAATTAATCAGC
GAAGCGATGATTTTTGATCTATTAACAGATATATAAATGCAAAAACTGCATAACCACTTTAACTAATACT
TTCAACATTTTCGGTTTGTATTACTTCTTATTCAAATGTAATAAAAGTATCAACAAAAAATTGTTAATAT
ACCTCTATACTTTAACGTCAAGGAGAAAAAACCCCGGATTCTAGAACTAGTGGATCCCCCATCACAAGTT
TGTACAAAAAAGCAGGCTACAAAATGGTGAGCAAGGGCGAGGAGCTGTTCACCGGGGTGGTGCCCATCCT
GGTCGAGCTGGACGGCGACGTAAACGGCCACAAGTTCAGCGTGTCCGGCGAGGGCGAGGGCGATGCCACC
TACGGCAAGCTGACCCTGAAGTTCATCTGCACCACCGGCAAGCTGCCCGTGCCCTGGCCCACCCTCGTGA
CCACCTTCGGCTACGGCCTGCAGTGCTTCGCCCGCTACCCCGACCACATGAAGCAGCACGACTTCTTCAA
GTCCGCCATGCCCGAAGGCTACGTCCAGGAGCGCACCATCTTCTTCAAGGACGACGGCAACTACAAGACC
CGCGCCGAGGTGAAGTTCGAGGGCGACACCCTGGTGAACCGCATCGAGCTGAAGGGCATCGACTTCAAGG
AGGACGGCAACATCCTGGGGCACAAGCTGGAGTACAACTACAACAGCCACAACGTCTATATCATGGCCGA
CAAGCAGAAGAACGGCATCAAGGTGAACTTCAAGATCCGCCACAACATCGAGGACGGCAGCGTGCAGCTC
GCCGACCACTACCAGCAGAACACCCCCATCGGCGACGGCCCCGTGCTGCTGCCCGACAACCACTACCTGA
GCTACCAGTCCAAGCTGAGCAAAGACCCCAACGAGAAGCGCGATCACATGGTCCTGCTGGAGTTCGTGAC
CGCCGCCGGGATCACTCTCGGCATGGACGAGCTGTACAAGTAAAACCCAGCTTTCTTGTACAAAGTGGTG
ATGGGCTGCAGGAATTCGATATCAAGCTTATCGATACCGTCGACCTCGAGTCATGTAATTAGTTATGTCA
CGCTTACATTCACGCCCTCCCCCCACATCCGCTCTAACCGAAAAGGAAGGAGTTAGACAACCTGAAGTCT
AGGTCCCTATTTATTTTTTTATAGTTATGTTAGTATTAAGAACGTTATTTATATTTCAAATTTTTCTTTT
TTTTCTGTACAGACGCGTGTACGCATGTAACATTATACTGAAAACCTTGCTTGAGAAGGTTTTGGGACGC
TCGAAGGCTTTAATTTGCGGCCGGTACCCAATTCGCCCTATAGTGAGTCGTATTACGCGCGCTCACTGGC
CGTCGTTTTACAACGTCGTGACTGGGAAAACCCTGGCGTTACCCAACTTAATCGCCTTGCAGCACATCCC
CCTTTCGCCAGCTGGCGTAATAGCGAAGAGGCCCGCACCGATCGCCCTTCCCAACAGTTGCGCAGCCTGA
ATGGCGAATGG
[124 nt withheld, positions 2812-2935]
C
[91 nt withheld, positions 2937-3027]
A
[49 nt withheld, positions 3029-3077]
CCTTTGACGTTGGAGTCCACGTTCTTT
[37 nt withheld, positions 3105-3141]
ACCCTATCTCGGTCTATTCTTTTGATTTATAAGGGATTTTGCCGATTTCGGCCTATTGGTTAAAAAATGA
GCTGATTTAACAAAAATTTAACGCGAATTTTAACAAAATATTAACGCTTACAATTTCCTGATGCGGTATT
TTCTCCTTACGCATCTGTGCGGTATTTCACACCGCATAGGGTAATAACTGATATAATTAAATTGAAGCTC
TAATTTGTGAGTTTAGTATACATGCATTTACTTATAATACAGTTTTTTAGTTTTGCTGGCCGCATCTTCT
CAAATATGCTTCCCAGCCTGCTTTTCTGTAACGTTCACCCTCTACCTTAGCATCCCTTCCCTTTGCAAAT
AGTCCTCTTCCAACAATAATAATGTCAGATCCTGTAGAGACCACATCATCCACGGTTCTATACTGTTGAC
CCAATGCGTCTCCCTTGTCATCTAAACCCACACCGGGTGTCATAATCAACCAATCGTAACCTTCATCTCT
TCCACCCATGTCTCTTTGAGCAATAAAGCCGATAACAAAATCTTTGTCGCTCTTCGCAATGTCAACAGTA
CCCTTAGTATATTCTCCAGTAGATAGGGAGCCCTTGCATGACAATTCTGCTAACATCAAAAGGCCTCTAG
GTTCCTTTGTTACTTCTTCTGCCGCCTGCTTCAAACCGCTAACAATACCTGGGCCCACCACACCGTGTGC
ATTCGTAATGTCTGCCCATTCTGCTATTCTGTATACACCCGCAGAGTACTGCAATTTGACTGTATTACCA
ATGTCAGCAAATTTTCTGTCTTCGAAGAGTAAAAAATTGTACTTGGCGGATAATGCCTTTAGCGGCTTAA
CTGTGCCCTCCATGGAAAAATCAGTCAAGATATCCACATGTGTTTTTAGTAAACAAATTTTGGGACCTAA
TGCTTCAACTAACTCCAGTAATTCCTTGGTGGTACGAACATCCAATGAAGCACACAAGTTTGTTTGCTTT
TCGTGCATGATATTAAATAGCTTGGCAGCAACAGGACTAGGATGAGTAGCAGCACGTTCCTTATATGTAG
CTTTCGACATGATTTATCTTCGTTTCCTGCAGGTTTTTGTTCTGTGCAGTTGGGTTAAGAATACTGGGCA
ATTTCATGTTTCTTCAACACTACATATGCGTATATATACCAATCTAAGTCTGTGCTCCTTCCTTCGTTCT
TCCTTCTGTTCGGAGATTACCGAATCAAAAAAATTTCAAGGAAACCGAAATCAAAAAAAAGAATAAAAAA
AAAATGATGAATTGAAAAGGTGGTATGGTGCACTCTCAGTACAATCTGCTCTGATGCCGCATAGTTAAGC
CAGCCCCGACACCCGCCAACACCCGCTGACGCGCCCTGACGGGCTTGTCTGCTCCCGGCATCCGCTTACA
GACAAGCTGTGACCGTCTCCGGGAGCTGCATGTGTCAGAGGTTTTCACCGTCATCACCGAAACGCGCGAG
ACGAAAGGGCCTCGTGATACGCCTATTTTTATAGGTTAATGTCATGATAATAATGGTTTCTTAGACGGAT
CGCTTGCCTGTAACTTACACGCGCCTCGTATCTTTTAATGATGGAATAATTTGGGAATTTACTCTGTGTT
TATTTATTTTTATGTTTTGTATTTGGATTTTAGAAAGTAAATAAAGAAGGTAGAAGAGTTACGGAATGAA
GAAAAAAAAATAAACAAAGGTTTAAAAAATTTCAACAAAAAGCGTACTTTACATATATATTTATTAGACA
AGAAAAGCAGATTAAATAGATATACATTCGATTAACGATAAGTAAAATGTAAAATCACAGGATTTTCGTG
TGTGGTCTTCTACACAGACAAGATGAAACAATTCGGCATTAATACCTGAGAGCAGGAAGAGCAAGATAAA
AGGTAGTATTTGTTGGCGATCCCCCTAGAGTCTTTTACATCTTCGGAAAACAAAAACTATTTTTTCTTTA
ATTTCTTTTTTTACTTTCTATTTTTAATTTATATATTTATATTAAAAAATTTAAATTATAATTATTTTTA
TAGCACGTGATGAAAAGGACCCAGGTGGCACTTTTCGGGGAAATGTGCGCGGAACCCCTATTTGTTTATT
TTTCTAAATACATTCAAATATGTATCCGCTCATGAGACAATAACCCTGATAAATGCTTCAATAATATTGA
AAAAGGAAGAGTATGAGTATTCAACATTTCCGTGTCGCCCTTATTCCCTTTTTTGCGGCATTTTGCCTTC
CTGTTTTTGCTCACCCAGAAACGCTGGTGAAAGTAAAAGATGCTGAAGATCAGTTGGGTGCACGAGTGGG
TTACATCGAACTGGATCTCAACAGCGGTAAGATCCTTGAGAGTTTTCGCCCCGAAGAACGTTTTCCAATG
ATGAGCACTTTTAAAGTTCTGCTATGTGGCGCGGTATTATCCCGTATTGACGCCGGGCAAGAGCAACTCG
GTCGCCGCATACACTATTCTCAGAATGACTTGGTTGAGTACTCACCAGTCACAGAAAAGCATCTTACGGA
TGGCATGACAGTAAGAGAATTATGCAGTGCTGCCATAACCATGAGTGATAACACTGCGGCCAACTTACTT
CTGACAACGATCGGAGGACCGAAGGAGCTAACCGCTTTTTTGCACAACATGGGGGATCATGTAACTCGCC
TTGATCGTTGGGAACCGGAGCTGAATGAAGCCATACCAAACGACGAGCGTGACACCACGATGCCTGTAGC
AATGGCAACAACGTTGCGCAAACTATTAACTGGCGAACTACTTACTCTAGCTTCCCGGCAACAATTAATA
GACTGGATGGAGGCGGATAAAGTTGCAGGACCACTTCTGCGCTCGGCCCTTCCGGCTGGCTGGTTTATTG
CTGATAAATCTGGAGCCGGTGAGCGTGGGTCTCGCGGTATCATTGCAGCACTGGGGCCAGATGGTAAGCC
CTCCCGTATCGTAGTTATCTACACGACGGGGAGTCAGGCAACTATGGATGAACGAAATAGACAGATCGCT
GAGATAGGTGCCTCACTGATTAAGCATTGGTAACTGTCAGACCAAGTTTACTCATATATACTTTAGATTG
ATTTAAAACTTCATTTTTAATTTAAAAGGATCTAGGTGAAGATCCTTTTTGATAATCTCATGACCAAAAT
CCCTTAACGTGAGTTTTCGTTCCACTGAGCGTCAGACCCCGTAGAAAAGATCAAAGGATCTTC
Features (pLannotate 1.2.2; 24 found; start..end, strand, type, name):
      1..589     +  rep_origin     ori: high-copy-number ColE1/pMB1/pBR322/pUC origin of replication
    772..864     +  CDS            lacI (fragment): lac repressor; lacI; The lac repressor binds to the lac operator to inhibit transcription in E. coli. This inhibition can be relieved by adding lactose or isopropyl-β-D-thiogalactopyranoside (IPTG).
    877..898     +  protein_bind   CAP binding site: CAP binding activates transcription in the presence of cAMP. E. coli catabolite activator protein
    913..943     +  promoter       lac promoter: promoter for the E. coli lac operon
    951..967     +  protein_bind   lac operator: The lac repressor binds to the lac operator to inhibit transcription in E. coli. This inhibition can be relieved by adding lactose or isopropyl-β-D-thiogalactopyranoside (IPTG). lac repressor encoded by lacI
   1012..1030    +  promoter       T3 promoter: promoter for bacteriophage T3 RNA polymerase
   1054..1495    +  promoter       GAL1 promoter: S. cerevisiae GAL1; inducible promoter, regulated by Gal4
   1510..1530    +  misc_feature   MCS (fragment): pBluescript multiple cloning site
   1534..1558    +  protein_bind   attB1: mutant version of attB; recombination site for the Gateway® BP reaction BP Clonase™
   1564..2283    +  CDS            mEYFP: enhanced YFP with monomerizing A206K mutation (Zacharias et al., 2002) mammalian codon-optimized
   2285..2309    -  protein_bind   attB2: mutant version of attB; recombination site for the Gateway® BP reaction BP Clonase™
   2313..2360    +  misc_feature   MCS (fragment): pBluescript multiple cloning site
   2361..2608    +  terminator     CYC1 terminator: S. cerevisiae CYC1; transcription terminator for CYC1
   2627..2645    -  promoter       T7 promoter: promoter for bacteriophage T7 RNA polymerase
   2653..2808    +  CDS            lacZα (fragment): LacZα fragment of β-galactosidase; lacZ fragment
   2812..3240    +  rep_origin     f1 ori (sequence partly withheld): f1 bacteriophage origin of replication; arrow indicates direction of (+) strand synthesis
   3268..3319    -  misc_feature   bom (fragment): basis of mobility region from pBR322
   3398..4201    -  CDS            URA3: orotidine-5'-phosphate decarboxylase, required for uracil biosynthesis; S. cerevisiae URA3; yeast auxotrophic marker, counterselectable with 5-fluoroorotic acid (5-FOA)
   4202..4417    -  promoter       URA3 promoter: S. cerevisiae URA3
   4425..4474    -  misc_feature   bom (fragment): basis of mobility region from pBR322
   4576..4611    -  CDS            rop (fragment): Rop protein, which maintains plasmids at low copy number; rop
   4679..5182    -  misc_feature   CEN/ARS: S. cerevisiae CEN6 centromere fused to an autonomously replicating sequence
   5219..5323    +  promoter       AmpR promoter: bla
   5324..6184    +  CDS            AmpR: β-lactamase; bla; confers resistance to ampicillin, carbenicillin, and related antibiotics
