[The description below was written by a language model from this plasmid's Addgene catalogue record and pLannotate feature annotations shown in this document.]
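Description:
pAG416GAL-EYFP is a 6,354 nt yeast expression plasmid made by Gateway recombination into the destination vector pAG416GAL-ccdB, replacing the ccdB cassette with an EYFP coding sequence. It is an E. coli–Saccharomyces cerevisiae shuttle vector. In bacteria it replicates from a high-copy ColE1/pUC-type origin and is selected with ampicillin through the bla gene. In yeast it is maintained by a CEN6/ARS element, which gives stable, low-copy, centromeric inheritance. Yeast selection uses the URA3 auxotrophic marker under its own promoter, which complements uracil auxotrophy and can be counterselected with 5-fluoroorotic acid. An f1 origin and remnants of the pBluescript-style backbone are also present: lac promoter/operator, lacZα and MCS fragments, and flanking T3 and T7 promoters.

The expression cassette consists of the S. cerevisiae GAL1 promoter, an attB1 site, the fluorescent protein open reading frame, an attB2 site and the CYC1 transcription terminator. GAL1 is regulated by Gal4, so the reporter is induced by galactose. The attB sites are the scars left by the Gateway reaction. The catalogue names the insert EYFP, whereas the automated annotation matched the coding sequence to mEYFP, a mammalian codon-optimised enhanced YFP carrying the monomerising A206K change. The record does not resolve which designation is strictly correct.

The stated purpose is simply to express EYFP from a GAL promoter with URA3 selection, which suits use as an inducible fluorescent reporter or control in yeast. It was deposited alongside work on a multiplexed method for identifying viral protease inhibitors, but the record does not describe its specific role in that work.
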