Addgene plasmid #201792: pAG416GAL-EYFP
Purpose: Expresses EYFP from a GAL promoter with a URA3 marker
Depositing lab: Alejandro Chavez. Depositing organization: University of California, San Diego (UCSD). Publication: A multiplex method for rapidly identifying viral protease inhibitors. Hong SJ, Resnick SJ, Iketani S, Cha JW, Albert BA, Fazekas CT, Chang CW, Liu H, Dagan S, Abagyan MR, Fajtova P, Culbertson B, Brace B, Reddem ER, Forouhar F, Glickman JF, Balkovec JM, Stockwell BR, Shapiro L, O'Donoghue AJ, Sabo Y, Freundlich JS, Ho DD, Chavez A. Mol Syst Biol. 2025 Feb;21(2):158-172. doi: 10.1038/s44320-024-00082-1. Epub 2025 Jan 6. PubMed 39762652.
Backbone
  Vector backbone: pAG416GAL-ccdB
  Vector type: Yeast Expression
  Selectable markers: URA3
Growth in bacteria
  Bacterial resistance: Ampicillin, 100 μg/mL
  Growth temperature: 30°C
  Growth strain: NEB Stable
  Copy number: Unknown
Gene/Insert
  Gene/Insert name: EYFP
  Promoter: GAL1
  Cloning method: Gateway Cloning
  Sequencing primers: 5′ TCAAATGTAATAAAAGTATCAACAAAA
Terms and licenses: Academic/Nonprofit Terms; Industry Terms: Not Available to Industry
How to cite: pAG416GAL-EYFP was a gift from Alejandro Chavez (Addgene plasmid # 201792 ; http://n2t.net/addgene:201792 ; RRID:Addgene_201792)
